Addgene plasmid #167327: Human_TFAM_HMGA_linker_pET28
Purpose: Expresses TFAM HMGA+linker mutant in bacterial cells
Depositing lab: Tom Misteli. Depositing organization: National Cancer Institute (NCI). Publication: Self-assembly of multi-component mitochondrial nucleoids via phase separation. Feric M, Demarest TG, Tian J, Croteau DL, Bohr VA, Misteli T. EMBO J. 2021 Mar 15;40(6):e107165. doi: 10.15252/embj.2020107165. Epub 2021 Feb 23. PubMed 33619770.
Backbone
  Vector backbone: pET28a
  Backbone manufacturer: Novagen
  Backbone size w/o insert (bp): 4927
  Total vector size (bp): 5671
  Vector type: Bacterial Expression
Growth in bacteria
  Bacterial resistance: Kanamycin, 50 μg/mL
  Growth temperature: 37°C
  Growth strain: DH5alpha
  Copy number: High Copy
Gene/Insert
  Gene/Insert name: TFAM (alt name: Mitochondrial transcription factor A)
  Species: H. sapiens (human)
  Insert size (bp): 334
  Mutation: Truncation mutant containing HMGA and linker domains (43-152)
  GenBank ID: NM_003201.3
  Entrez Gene: TFAM (a.k.a. MTDPS15, MTTF1, MTTFA, TCF6, TCF6L1, TCF6L2, TCF6L3)
  Promoter: T7
  Tag / fusion protein: 6XHis (N terminal on backbone)
  Cloning method: Restriction Enzyme; 5′ cloning site BamHI (unknown if destroyed); 3′ cloning site XhoI (unknown if destroyed)
  Sequencing primers: 5′ T7; 3′ T7 Terminal
Terms and licenses: Academic/Nonprofit Terms; Industry Terms: Not Available to Industry
Depositor comments: Please visit https://www.biorxiv.org/content/10.1101/822858v4 for BioRxiv preprint
How to cite: Human_TFAM_HMGA_linker_pET28 was a gift from Tom Misteli (Addgene plasmid # 167327 ; http://n2t.net/addgene:167327 ; RRID:Addgene_167327)
