[The description below was written by a language model from this plasmid's Addgene catalogue record and pLannotate feature annotations shown in this document.]
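Description:
Human_TFAM_HMGA_linker_pET28 is a bacterial expression plasmid built on the Novagen pET28a backbone, carrying a truncated form of human TFAM (mitochondrial transcription factor A). The insert of roughly 330 bp encodes residues 43–152, which comprise the first HMG box (HMGA) and the adjacent linker region, and was cloned between the BamHI and XhoI sites. The plasmid is selected with kanamycin through an aph(3')-Ia resistance gene and replicates from a ColE1/pBR322-type origin. The feature table also shows the bom and rop elements inherited from pBR322, although the catalogue lists the plasmid as high copy. An f1 origin is also present. The short tetracycline-resistance fragments and the AmpR promoter fragment appear to be backbone remnants picked up by automated annotation rather than functional markers.

Expression is driven by a T7 promoter followed by a lac operator and the strong T7 gene 10 ribosome binding site, with a plasmid-borne lacI gene supplying repressor. Transcription therefore requires a host that provides T7 RNA polymerase and is induced with IPTG; a T7 terminator closes the unit. The TFAM fragment is fused in frame to the backbone's N-terminal leader, which consists of a 6xHis tag (annotated as a partial composite-tag match), a thrombin cleavage site for tag removal, and the T7 gene 10 leader tag. A second His-coding stretch lies downstream of the insert, as is usual for pET28a, but the record does not say whether it is translated.

The construct is meant for producing this domain-truncation protein in bacteria. It comes from a study of the self-assembly of mitochondrial nucleoids by phase separation.
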