Features (pLannotate 1.2.2; 22 found; start..end, strand, type, name):
    209..226     +  CDS            9xHis (fragment): 9xHis affinity tag
    236..285     +  CDS            SET1 (fragment): solubility-enhancement tag derived from T7 phage gene 10B
    293..340     +  terminator     T7 terminator: transcription terminator for bacteriophage T7 RNA polymerase
    377..805     +  rep_origin     f1 ori (sequence partly withheld): f1 bacteriophage origin of replication; arrow indicates direction of (+) strand synthesis
    858..915     +  promoter       AmpR promoter (fragment): bla
    924..1739    -  CDS            KanR: aminoglycoside phosphotransferase; aph(3')-Ia; confers resistance to kanamycin in bacteria or G418 (Geneticin®) in eukaryotes
   1861..2449    +  rep_origin     ori: high-copy-number ColE1/pMB1/pBR322/pUC origin of replication
   2635..2774    -  misc_feature   bom: basis of mobility region from pBR322
   2876..3067    -  CDS            rop: Rop protein, which maintains plasmids at low copy number; rop
   3084..3464    +  CDS            YPB1_ECOLX: Protein predicted: Swiss-Prot protein existence level 4. From Escherichia coli.
   3536..3827    -  CDS            TcR (fragment): tetracycline efflux protein; tet; confers resistance to tetracycline
   3842..3863    -  protein_bind   CAP binding site: CAP binding activates transcription in the presence of cAMP. E. coli catabolite activator protein
   3876..4958    -  CDS            lacI: lac repressor; lacI; The lac repressor binds to the lac operator to inhibit transcription in E. coli. This inhibition can be relieved by adding lactose or isopropyl-β-D-thiogalactopyranoside (IPTG).
   4959..5036    -  promoter       lacI promoter: lacI
   5044..5323    -  CDS            TcR (fragment): tetracycline efflux protein; tet; confers resistance to tetracycline
   5345..5363    +  promoter       T7 promoter: promoter for bacteriophage T7 RNA polymerase
   5364..5388    +  protein_bind   lac operator: The lac repressor binds to the lac operator to inhibit transcription in E. coli. This inhibition can be relieved by adding lactose or isopropyl-β-D-thiogalactopyranoside (IPTG). lac repressor encoded by lacI
   5403..5425    +  RBS            RBS: efficient ribosome binding site from bacteriophage T7 gene 10 (Olins and Rangwala, 1989)
   5444..5460    +  CDS            capTEV™ (fragment): composite tag for in vivo biotinylation, TEV protease cleavage, and 6xHis tagging
   5471..5488    +  CDS            thrombin site: thrombin recognition and cleavage site
   5492..5524    +  CDS            T7 tag (gene 10 leader): leader peptide from bacteriophage T7 gene 10 promotes efficient translation in E. coli
   5537..199     +  CDS            TFAM (fragment) (across the origin): TFAM_HUMAN - Also known as TCF6, TCF6L2. Experimental evidence at protein level: Swiss-Prot protein existence level 1. Binds to the mitochondrial light strand promoter and functions in mitochondrial transcription regulation (PubMed:29445193, PubMed:32183942). Component of the mitochondrial transcription initiation complex, composed at least of TFB2M, TFAM and POLRMT that is required for basal transcription of mitochondrial DNA (PubMed:29149603). In this complex, TFAM recruits POLRMT to a specific promoter whereas TFB2M induces structural changes in POLRMT to enable promoter opening and trappin
>Addgene plasmid #167327 | Human_TFAM_HMGA_linker_pET28 | addgene full sequence | sequence record 329816 | Addgene NGS Result
GCGTTGGAGGGAACTTCCTGATTCAAAGAAAAAAATATATCAAGATGCTTATAGGGCGGAGTGGCAGGTA
TATAAAGAAGAGATAAGCAGATTTAAAGAACAGCTAACTCCAAGTCAGATTATGTCTTTGGAAAAAGAAA
TCATGGACAAACATTTAAAAAGGAAAGCTATGACAAAAAAAAAAGAGTTAACACTGCTTTAACTCGAGCA
CCACCACCACCACCACTGAGATCCGGCTGCTAACAAAGCCCGAAAGGAAGCTGAGTTGGCTGCTGCCACC
GCTGAGCAATAACTAGCATAACCCCTTGGGGCCTCTAAACGGGTCTTGAGGGGTTTTTTGCTGAAAGGAG
GAACTATATCCGGATTGGCGAATGGG
[124 nt withheld, positions 377-500]
C
[91 nt withheld, positions 502-592]
A
[49 nt withheld, positions 594-642]
CCTTTGACGTTGGAGTCCACGTTCTTT
[37 nt withheld, positions 670-706]
ACCCTATCTCGGTCTATTCTTTTGATTTATAAGGGATTTTGCCGATTTCGGCCTATTGGTTAAAAAATGA
GCTGATTTAACAAAAATTTAACGCGAATTTTAACAAAATATTAACGCTTACAATTTAGGTGGCACTTTTC
GGGGAAATGTGCGCGGAACCCCTATTTGTTTATTTTTCTAAATACATTCAAATATGTATCCGCTCATGAA
TTAATTCTTAGAAAAACTCATCGAGCATCAAATGAAACTGCAATTTATTCATATCAGGATTATCAATACC
ATATTTTTGAAAAAGCCGTTTCTGTAATGAAGGAGAAAACTCACCGAGGCAGTTCCATAGGATGGCAAGA
TCCTGGTATCGGTCTGCGATTCCGACTCGTCCAACATCAATACAACCTATTAATTTCCCCTCGTCAAAAA
TAAGGTTATCAAGTGAGAAATCACCATGAGTGACGACTGAATCCGGTGAGAATGGCAAAAGTTTATGCAT
TTCTTTCCAGACTTGTTCAACAGGCCAGCCATTACGCTCGTCATCAAAATCACTCGCATCAACCAAACCG
TTATTCATTCGTGATTGCGCCTGAGCGAGACGAAATACGCGATCGCTGTTAAAAGGACAATTACAAACAG
GAATCGAATGCAACCGGCGCAGGAACACTGCCAGCGCATCAACAATATTTTCACCTGAATCAGGATATTC
TTCTAATACCTGGAATGCTGTTTTCCCGGGGATCGCAGTGGTGAGTAACCATGCATCATCAGGAGTACGG
ATAAAATGCTTGATGGTCGGAAGAGGCATAAATTCCGTCAGCCAGTTTAGTCTGACCATCTCATCTGTAA
CATCATTGGCAACGCTACCTTTGCCATGTTTCAGAAACAACTCTGGCGCATCGGGCTTCCCATACAATCG
ATAGATTGTCGCACCTGATTGCCCGACATTATCGCGAGCCCATTTATACCCATATAAATCAGCATCCATG
TTGGAATTTAATCGCGGCCTAGAGCAAGACGTTTCCCGTTGAATATGGCTCATAACACCCCTTGTATTAC
TGTTTATGTAAGCAGACAGTTTTATTGTTCATGACCAAAATCCCTTAACGTGAGTTTTCGTTCCACTGAG
CGTCAGACCCCGTAGAAAAGATCAAAGGATCTTCTTGAGATCCTTTTTTTCTGCGCGTAATCTGCTGCTT
GCAAACAAAAAAACCACCGCTACCAGCGGTGGTTTGTTTGCCGGATCAAGAGCTACCAACTCTTTTTCCG
AAGGTAACTGGCTTCAGCAGAGCGCAGATACCAAATACTGTCCTTCTAGTGTAGCCGTAGTTAGGCCACC
ACTTCAAGAACTCTGTAGCACCGCCTACATACCTCGCTCTGCTAATCCTGTTACCAGTGGCTGCTGCCAG
TGGCGATAAGTCGTGTCTTACCGGGTTGGACTCAAGACGATAGTTACCGGATAAGGCGCAGCGGTCGGGC
TGAACGGGGGGTTCGTGCACACAGCCCAGCTTGGAGCGAACGACCTACACCGAACTGAGATACCTACAGC
GTGAGCTATGAGAAAGCGCCACGCTTCCCGAAGGGAGAAAGGCGGACAGGTATCCGGTAAGCGGCAGGGT
CGGAACAGGAGAGCGCACGAGGGAGCTTCCAGGGGGAAACGCCTGGTATCTTTATAGTCCTGTCGGGTTT
CGCCACCTCTGACTTGAGCGTCGATTTTTGTGATGCTCGTCAGGGGGGCGGAGCCTATGGAAAAACGCCA
GCAACGCGGCCTTTTTACGGTTCCTGGCCTTTTGCTGGCCTTTTGCTCACATGTTCTTTCCTGCGTTATC
CCCTGATTCTGTGGATAACCGTATTACCGCCTTTGAGTGAGCTGATACCGCTCGCCGCAGCCGAACGACC
GAGCGCAGCGAGTCAGTGAGCGAGGAAGCGGAAGAGCGCCTGATGCGGTATTTTCTCCTTACGCATCTGT
GCGGTATTTCACACCGCAATGGTGCACTCTCAGTACAATCTGCTCTGATGCCGCATAGTTAAGCCAGTAT
ACACTCCGCTATCGCTACGTGACTGGGTCATGGCTGCGCCCCGACACCCGCCAACACCCGCTGACGCGCC
CTGACGGGCTTGTCTGCTCCCGGCATCCGCTTACAGACAAGCTGTGACCGTCTCCGGGAGCTGCATGTGT
CAGAGGTTTTCACCGTCATCACCGAAACGCGCGAGGCAGCTGCGGTAAAGCTCATCAGCGTGGTCGTGAA
GCGATTCACAGATGTCTGCCTGTTCATCCGCGTCCAGCTCGTTGAGTTTCTCCAGAAGCGTTAATGTCTG
GCTTCTGATAAAGCGGGCCATGTTAAGGGCGGTTTTTTCCTGTTTGGTCACTGATGCCTCCGTGTAAGGG
GGATTTCTGTTCATGGGGGTAATGATACCGATGAAACGAGAGAGGATGCTCACGATACGGGTTACTGATG
ATGAACATGCCCGGTTACTGGAACGTTGTGAGGGTAAACAACTGGCGGTATGGATGCGGCGGGACCAGAG
AAAAATCACTCAGGGTCAATGCCAGCGCTTCGTTAATACAGATGTAGGTGTTCCACAGGGTAGCCAGCAG
CATCCTGCGATGCAGATCCGGAACATAATGGTGCAGGGCGCTGACTTCCGCGTTTCCAGACTTTACGAAA
CACGGAAACCGAAGACCATTCATGTTGTTGCTCAGGTCGCAGACGTTTTGCAGCAGCAGTCGCTTCACGT
TCGCTCGCGTATCGGTGATTCATTCTGCTAACCAGTAAGGCAACCCCGCCAGCCTAGCCGGGTCCTCAAC
GACAGGAGCACGATCATGCGCACCCGTGGGGCCGCCATGCCGGCGATAATGGCCTGCTTCTCGCCGAAAC
GTTTGGTGGCGGGACCAGTGACGAAGGCTTGAGCGAGGGCGTGCAAGATTCCGAATACCGCAAGCGACAG
GCCGATCATCGTCGCGCTCCAGCGAAAGCGGTCCTCGCCGAAAATGACCCAGAGCGCTGCCGGCACCTGT
CCTACGAGTTGCATGATAAAGAAGACAGTCATAAGTGCGGCGACGATAGTCATGCCCCGCGCCCACCGGA
AGGAGCTGACTGGGTTGAAGGCTCTCAAGGGCATCGGTCGAGATCCCGGTGCCTAATGAGTGAGCTAACT
TACATTAATTGCGTTGCGCTCACTGCCCGCTTTCCAGTCGGGAAACCTGTCGTGCCAGCTGCATTAATGA
ATCGGCCAACGCGCGGGGAGAGGCGGTTTGCGTATTGGGCGCCAGGGTGGTTTTTCTTTTCACCAGTGAG
ACGGGCAACAGCTGATTGCCCTTCACCGCCTGGCCCTGAGAGAGTTGCAGCAAGCGGTCCACGCTGGTTT
GCCCCAGCAGGCGAAAATCCTGTTTGATGGTGGTTAACGGCGGGATATAACATGAGCTGTCTTCGGTATC
GTCGTATCCCACTACCGAGATATCCGCACCAACGCGCAGCCCGGACTCGGTAATGGCGCGCATTGCGCCC
AGCGCCATCTGATCGTTGGCAACCAGCATCGCAGTGGGAACGATGCCCTCATTCAGCATTTGCATGGTTT
GTTGAAAACCGGACATGGCACTCCAGTCGCCTTCCCGTTCCGCTATCGGCTGAATTTGATTGCGAGTGAG
ATATTTATGCCAGCCAGCCAGACGCAGACGCGCCGAGACAGAACTTAATGGGCCCGCTAACAGCGCGATT
TGCTGGTGACCCAATGCGACCAGATGCTCCACGCCCAGTCGCGTACCGTCTTCATGGGAGAAAATAATAC
TGTTGATGGGTGTCTGGTCAGAGACATCAAGAAATAACGCCGGAACATTAGTGCAGGCAGCTTCCACAGC
AATGGCATCCTGGTCATCCAGCGGATAGTTAATGATCAGCCCACTGACGCGTTGCGCGAGAAGATTGTGC
ACCGCCGCTTTACAGGCTTCGACGCCGCTTCGTTCTACCATCGACACCACCACGCTGGCACCCAGTTGAT
CGGCGCGAGATTTAATCGCCGCGACAATTTGCGACGGCGCGTGCAGGGCCAGACTGGAGGTGGCAACGCC
AATCAGCAACGACTGTTTGCCCGCCAGTTGTTGTGCCACGCGGTTGGGAATGTAATTCAGCTCCGCCATC
GCCGCTTCCACTTTTTCCCGCGTTTTCGCAGAAACGTGGCTGGCCTGGTTCACCACGCGGGAAACGGTCT
GATAAGAGACACCGGCATACTCTGCGACATCGTATAACGTTACTGGTTTCACATTCACCACCCTGAATTG
ACTCTCTTCCGGGCGCTATCATGCCATACCGCGAAAGGTTTTGCGCCATTCGATGGTGTCCGGGATCTCG
ACGCTCTCCCTTATGCGACTCCTGCATTAGGAAGCAGCCCAGTAGTAGGTTGAGGCCGTTGAGCACCGCC
GCCGCAAGGAATGGTGCATGCAAGGAGATGGCGCCCAACAGTCCCCCGGCCACGGGGCCTGCCACCATAC
CCACGCCGAAACAAGCGCTCATGAGCCCGAAGTGGCGAGCCCGATCTTCCCCATCGGTGATGTCGGCGAT
ATAGGCGCCAGCAACCGCACCTGTGGCGCCGGTGATGCCGGCCACGATGCGTCCGGCGTAGAGGATCGAG
ATCTCGATCCCGCGAAATTAATACGACTCACTATAGGGGAATTGTGAGCGGATAACAATTCCCCTCTAGA
AATAATTTTGTTTAACTTTAAGAAGGAGATATACCATGGGCAGCAGCCATCATCATCATCATCACAGCAG
CGGCCTGGTGCCGCGCGGCAGCCATATGGCTAGCATGACTGGTGGACAGCAAATGGGTCGCGGATCCATG
TCATCTGTCTTGGCAAGTTGTCCAAAGAAACCTGTAAGTTCTTACCTTCGATTTTCTAAAGAACAACTAC
CCATATTTAAAGCTCAGAACCCAGATGCAAAAACTACAGAACTAATTAGAAGAATTGCCCA
